>Addgene plasmid #31384 | hPDI1-18-508_C400S-pFLAG-CMV1 | depositor full sequence | sequence record 55587 | hPDI1-18-508_C400S-pFLAG-CMV1 sequence 6188 bps
CCCATTCGCCATTCAGGCTGCGCAACTGTTGGGAAGGGCGATCGGTGCGGGCCTCTTCGCTATTACGCCA
GCTGGCGAAAGGGGGATGTGCTGCAAGGCGATTAAGTTGGGTAACGCCCAGGGTTTTCCCAGTCACGACG
TTGTAAAACGACGGCCAGTGCCAAGCTGATCTAATCAATATTGGCCATTAGCCATATTATTCATTGGTTA
TATAGCATAAATCAATATTGGCTATTGGCCATTGCATACGTTGTATCCATATCATAATATGTACATTTAT
ATTGGCTCATGTCCAACATTACCGCCATGTTGACATTGATTATTGACTAGTTATTAATAGTAATCAATTA
CGGGGTCATTAGTTCATAGCCCATATATGGAGTTCCGCGTTACATAACTTACGGTAAATGGCCCGCCTGG
CGACCGCCCAGCGACCCCCGCCCGTTGACGTCAATAGTGACGTATGTTCCCATAGTAACGCCAATAGGGA
CTTTCCATTGACGTCAATGGGTGGAGTATTTACGGTAAACTGCCCACTTGGCAGTACATCAAGTGTATCA
TATGCCAAGTCCGCCCCCTATTGACGTCAATGACGGTAAATGGCCCGCCTAGCATTATGCCCAGTACATG
ACCTTACGGGAGTTTCCTACTTGGCAGTACATCTACGTATTAGTCATCGCTATTACCATGGTGATGCGGT
TTTGGCAGTACACCAATGGGCGTGGATAGCGGTTTGACTCACGGGGATTTCCAAGTCTCCACCCCATTGA
CGTCAATGGGAGTTTGTTTTGGCACCAAAATCAACGGGACTTTCCAAAATGTCGTAATAACCCCGCCCCG
TTGACGCAAATGGGCGGTAGGCGTGTACGGTGGGAGGTCTATATAAGCAGAGCTCGTTTAGTGAACCGTC
AGAATTAATTCACCATGTCTGCACTTCTGATCCTAGCTCTTGTTGGAGCTGCAGTTGCTGACTACAAAGA
CGATGACGACAAGCTTAGCGACGCCCCCGAGGAGGAGGACCACGTCCTGGTGCTGAGGAAAAGCAACTTC
GCGGAGGCGCTGGCGGCCCACAAGTACCTGCTGGTGGAGTTCTATGCCCCTTGGTGTGGCCACTGCAAGG
CTCTGGCCCCTGAGTATGCCAAAGCCGCTGGGAAGCTGAAGGCAGAAGGTTCCGAGATCAGGTTGGCCAA
GGTGGACGCCACGGAGGAGTCTGACCTGGCCCAGCAGTACGGCGTGCGCGGCTATCCCACCATCAAGTTC
TTCAGGAATGGAGACACGGCTTCCCCCAAGGAATATACAGCTGGCAGAGAGGCTGATGACATCGTGAACT
GGCTGAAGAAGCGCACGGGCCCGGCTGCCACCACCCTGCCTGACGGCGCAGCTGCAGAGTCCTTGGTGGA
GTCCAGCGAGGTGGCTGTCATCGGCTTCTTCAAGGACGTGGAGTCGGACTCTGCCAAGCAGTTTTTGCAG
GCAGCAGAGGCCATCGATGACATACCATTTGGGATCACTTCCAACAGTGACGTGTTCTCCAAATACCAGC
TCGACAAAGATGGGGTTGTCCTCTTTAAGAAGTTTGATGAAGGCCGGAACAACTTTGAAGGGGAGGTCAC
CAAGGAGAACCTGCTGGACTTTATCAAACACAACCAGCTGCCCCTTGTCATCGAGTTCACCGAGCAGACA
GCCCCGAAGATTTTTGGAGGTGAAATCAAGACTCACATCCTGCTGTTCTTGCCCAAGAGTGTGTCTGACT
ATGACGGCAAACTGAGCAACTTCAAAACAGCAGCCGAGAGCTTCAAGGGCAAGATCCTGTTCATCTTCAT
CGACAGCGACCACACCGACAACCAGCGCATCCTCGAGTTCTTTGGCCTGAAGAAGGAAGAGTGCCCGGCC
GTGCGCCTCATCACCCTGGAGGAGGAGATGACCAAGTACAAGCCCGAATCGGAGGAGCTGACGGCAGAGA
GGATCACAGAGTTCTGCCACCGCTTCCTGGAGGGCAAAATCAAGCCCCACCTGATGAGCCAGGAGCTGCC
GGAGGACTGGGACAAGCAGCCTGTCAAGGTGCTTGTTGGGAAGAACTTTGAAGACGTGGCTTTTGATGAG
AAAAAAAACGTCTTTGTGGAGTTCTATGCCCCATGGTGTGGTCACTCCAAACAGTTGGCTCCCATTTGGG
ATAAACTGGGAGAGACGTACAAGGACCATGAGAACATCGTCATCGCCAAGATGGACTCGACTGCCAACGA
GGTGGAGGCCGTCAAAGTGCACAGCTTCCCCACACTCAAGTTCTTTCCTGCCAGTGCCGACAGGACGGTC
ATCGATTACAACGGGGAACGCACGCTGGATGGTTTTAAGAAATTCCTGGAGAGCGGTGGCCAGGATGGGG
CAGGGGATGATGACGATCTCGAGGACCTGGAAGAAGCAGAGGAGCCAGACATGGAGGAAGACGATGATCA
GAAAGCTGTGAAAGATGAACTGTAAGGATCCGAGCTCGAGATCTGCAGCTGGTACCAGTCGACTCTAGAG
GATCCCGGGTGGCATCCCTGTGACCCCTCCCCAGTGCCTCTCCTGGCCTTGGAAGTTGCCACTCCAGTGC
CCACCAGCCTTGTCCTAATAAAATTAAGTTGCATCATTTTGTCTGACTAGGTGTCCTCTATAATATTATG
GGGTGGAGGGGGGTGGTATGGAGCAAGGGGCCCAAGTTGGGAAGACAACCTGTAGGGCCTGCGGGGTCTA
TTCGGGAACCAAGCTGGAGTGCAGTGGCACAATCTTGGCTCACTGCAATCTCCGCCTCCTGGGTTCAAGC
GATTCTCCTGCCTCAGCCTCCCGAGTTGTTGGGATTCCAGGCATGCATGACCAGGCTCAGCTAATTTTTG
TTTTTTTGGTAGAGACGGGGTTTCACCATATTGGCCAGGCTGGTCTCCAACTCCTAATCTCAGGTGATCT
ACCCACCTTGGCCTCCCAAATTGCTGGGATTACAGGCGTGAACCACTGCTCCCTTCCCTGTCCTTCTGAT
TTTAAAATAACTATACCAGCAGGAGGACGTCCAGACACAGCATAGGCTACCTGCCATGGCCCAACCGGTG
GGACATTTGAGTTGCTTGCTTGGCACTGTCCTCTCATGCGTTGGGTCCACTCAGTAGATGCCTGTTGAAT
TGGGTACGCGGCCAGCTTCTGTGGAATGTGTGTCAGTTAGGGTGTGGAAAGTCCCCAGGCTCCCCAGCAG
GCAGAAGTATGCAAAGCATGCATCTCAATTAGTCAGCAACCAGGTGTGGAAAAGTCCCCAGGCTCCCCAG
CAGGCAGAAGTATGCAAAGCATGCATCTCAATTAGTCAGCAACCATAGTCCCGCCCCTAACTCCGCCCAT
CCCGCCCCTAACTCCGCCCAGTTCCGCCCATTCTCCGCCCCATGGCTGACTAATTTTTTTTATTTATGCA
GAGGCCGAGGCCGCCTCGGCCTCTGAGCTATTCCAGAAGTAGTGAGGAGGCTTTTTTGGAGGCCTAGGCT
TTTGCAAAAAGCTCCTCGAGGAACTGAAAAACCAGAAAGTTAATTCCCTATAGTGAGTCGTATTAAATTC
GTAATCATGTCATAGCTGTTTCCTGTGTGAAATTGTTATCCGCTCACAATTCCACACAACATACGAGCCG
GAAGCATAAAGTGTAAAGCCTGGGGTGCCTAATGAGTGAGCTAACTCACATTAATTGCGTTGCGCTCACT
GCCCGCTTTCCAGTCGGGAAACCTGTCGTGCCAGCTGCATTAATGAATCGGCCAACGCGCGGGGAGAGGC
GGTTTGCGTATTGGGCGCTCTTCCGCTTCCTCGCTCACTGACTCGCTGCGCTCGGTCGTTCGGCTGCGGC
GAGCGGTATCAGCTCACTCAAAGGCGGTAATACGGTTATCCACAGAATCAGGGGATAACGCAGGAAAGAA
CATGTGAGCAAAAGGCCAGCAAAAGGCCAGGAACCGTAAAAAGGCCGCGTTGCTGGCGTTTTTCCATAGG
CTCCGCCCCCCTGACGAGCATCACAAAAATCGACGCTCAAGTCAGAGGTGGCGAAACCCGACAGGACTAT
AAAGATACCAGGCGTTTCCCCCTGGAAGCTCCCTCGTGCGCTCTCCTGTTCCGACCCTGCCGCTTACCGG
ATACCTGTCCGCCTTTCTCCCTTCGGGAAGCGTGGCGCTTTCTCAATGCTCACGCTGTAGGTATCTCAGT
TCGGTGTAGGTCGTTCGCTCCAAGCTGGGCTGTGTGCACGAACCCCCCGTTCAGCCCGACCGCTGCGCCT
TATCCGGTAACTATCGTCTTGAGTCCAACCCGGTAAGACACGACTTATCGCCACTGGCAGCAGCCACTGG
TAACAGGATTAGCAGAGCGAGGTATGTAGGCGGTGCTACAGAGTTCTTGAAGTGGTGGCCTAACTACGGC
TACACTAGAAGAACAGTATTTGGTATCTGCGCTCTGCTGAAGCCAGTTACCTTCGGAAAAAGAGTTGGTA
GCTCTTGATCCGGCAAACAAACCACCGCTGGTAGCGGTGGTTTTTTTGTTTGCAAGCAGCAGATTACGCG
CAGAAAAAAAGGATCTCAAGAAGATCCTTTGATCTTTTCTACGGGGTCTGACGCTCAGTGGAACGAAAAC
TCACGTTAAGGGATTTTGGTCATGAGATTATCAAAAAGGATCTTCACCTAGATCCTTTTAAATTAAAAAT
GAAGTTTTAAATCAATCTAAAGTATATATGAGTAAACTTGGTCTGACAGTTACCAATGCTTAATCAGTGA
GGCACCTATCTCAGCGATCTGTCTATTTCGTTCATCCATAGTTGCCTGACTCCCCGTCGTGTAGATAACT
ACGATACGGGAGGGCTTACCATCTGGCCCCAGTGCTGCAATGATACCGCGAGACCCACGCTCACCGGCTC
CAGATTTATCAGCAATAAACCAGCCAGCCGGAAGGGCCGAGCGCAGAAGTGGTCCTGCAACTTTATCCGC
CTCCATCCAGTCTATTAATTGTTGCCGGGAAGCTAGAGTAAGTAGTTCGCCAGTTAATAGTTTGCGCAAC
GTTGTTGCCATTGCTACAGGCATCGTGGTGTCACGCTCGTCGTTTGGTATGGCTTCATTCAGCTCCGGTT
CCCAACGATCAAGGCGAGTTACATGATCCCCCATGTTGTGCAAAAAAGCGGTTAGCTCCTTCGGTCCTCC
GATCGTTGTCAGAAGTAAGTTGGCCGCAGTGTTATCACTCATGGTTATGGCAGCACTGCATAATTCTCTT
ACTGTCATGCCATCCGTAAGATGCTTTTCTGTGACTGGTGAGTACTCAACCAAGTCATTCTGAGAATAGT
GTATGCGGCGACCGAGTTGCTCTTGCCCGGCGTCAATACGGGATAATACCGCGCCACATAGCAGAACTTT
AAAAGTGCTCATCATTGGAAAACGTTCTTCGGGGCGAAAACTCTCAAGGATCTTACCGCTGTTGAGATCC
AGTTCGATGTAACCCACTCGTGCACCCAACTGATCTTCAGCATCTTTTACTTTCACCAGCGTTTCTGGGT
GAGCAAAAACAGGAAGGCAAAATGCCGCAAAAAAGGGAATAAGGGCGACACGGAAATGTTGAATACTCAT
ACTCTTCCTTTTTCAATATTATTGAAGCATTTATCAGGGTTATTGTCTCATGAGCGGATACATATTTGAA
TGTATTTAGAAAAATAAACAAATAGGGGTTCCGCGCACATTTCCCCGAAAAGTGCCACCTG
[124 nt withheld, positions 5732-5855]
C
[32 nt withheld, positions 5857-5888]
CA
[57 nt withheld, positions 5891-5947]
A
[49 nt withheld, positions 5949-5997]
CCTTTGACGTTGGAGTCCACGTTCTTT
[37 nt withheld, positions 6025-6061]
ACCCTATCTCGGTCTATTCTTTTGATTTATAAGGGATTTTGCCGATTTCGGCCTATTGGTTAAAAAATGA
GCTGATTTAACAAAAATTTAACGCGAATTTTAACAAAATATTAAACGTTTACAATTT
Features (pLannotate 1.2.2; 17 found; start..end, strand, type, name):
      5..160     -  CDS            lacZα (fragment): LacZα fragment of β-galactosidase; lacZ fragment
    312..690     +  enhancer       CMV enhancer: human cytomegalovirus immediate early enhancer
    692..891     +  promoter       CMV promoter: human cytomegalovirus (CMV) immediate early promoter
    931..2472    +  CDS            P4HB: PDIA1_HUMAN - Also known as ERBA2L, PDI, PDIA1, PO4DB. Experimental evidence at protein level: Swiss-Prot protein existence level 1. This multifunctional protein catalyzes the formation, breakage and rearrangement of disulfide bonds. At the cell surface, seems to act as a reductase that cleaves disulfide bonds of proteins attached to the cell. May therefore cause structural modifications of exofacial proteins. Inside the cell, seems to form/rearrange disulfide bonds of nascent proteins. At high concentrations, functions as a chaperone that inhibits aggregation of misfolded proteins. At low con
   2508..2526    -  misc_feature   MCS (fragment): pUC18/19 multiple cloning site
   2527..3151    +  polyA_signal   hGH poly(A) signal: human growth hormone polyadenylation signal
   3191..3262    +  promoter       SV40 promoter (fragment): SV40 enhancer and early promoter
   3290..3500    +  promoter       SV40 promoter: SV40 early promoter
   3547..3565    -  promoter       T7 promoter: promoter for bacteriophage T7 RNA polymerase
   3603..3619    -  protein_bind   lac operator: The lac repressor binds to the lac operator to inhibit transcription in E. coli. This inhibition can be relieved by adding lactose or isopropyl-β-D-thiogalactopyranoside (IPTG). lac repressor encoded by lacI
   3627..3657    -  promoter       lac promoter: promoter for the E. coli lac operon
   3672..3693    -  protein_bind   CAP binding site: CAP binding activates transcription in the presence of cAMP. E. coli catabolite activator protein
   3706..3798    -  CDS            lacI (fragment): lac repressor; lacI; The lac repressor binds to the lac operator to inhibit transcription in E. coli. This inhibition can be relieved by adding lactose or isopropyl-β-D-thiogalactopyranoside (IPTG).
   3981..4569    -  rep_origin     ori: high-copy-number ColE1/pMB1/pBR322/pUC origin of replication
   4740..5600    -  CDS            AmpR: β-lactamase; bla; confers resistance to ampicillin, carbenicillin, and related antibiotics
   5601..5705    -  promoter       AmpR promoter: bla
   5732..6188    +  rep_origin     f1 ori (sequence partly withheld): f1 bacteriophage origin of replication; arrow indicates direction of (+) strand synthesis
