[The description below was written by a language model from this plasmid's Addgene catalogue record and pLannotate feature annotations shown in this document.]
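Description:
hPDI1-18-508_C400S-pFLAG-CMV1 is a mammalian expression plasmid built on the commercial pFLAG-CMV1 backbone, with no recorded modifications to that backbone. It carries human protein disulfide isomerase (PDI, PDIA1; gene P4HB, the beta subunit of prolyl 4-hydroxylase). The total size is 6,188 bp. It is maintained in E. coli through a high-copy ColE1/pUC-type origin and selected with ampicillin via the β-lactamase gene and its own promoter. An f1 phage origin is also present, which would allow single-stranded DNA production. Remnants of lac sequences (lacZα and lacI fragments, lac promoter/operator), a T7 promoter and SV40 early promoter/enhancer segments are annotated in the backbone. No mammalian selection marker appears in the feature table, which fits transient transfection use.

The insert of about 1.5 kb was cloned between HindIII and KpnI sites, both of which are retained. As the name indicates, it encodes residues 18–508 of PDI, which appears to be the protein without its own N-terminal signal peptide, although the record does not say so explicitly. It carries a C400S substitution that replaces one cysteine with serine. Transcription is driven by the human CMV immediate-early enhancer and promoter and terminated by the human growth hormone polyadenylation signal. The protein carries an N-terminal FLAG tag described as FLAG M1. The tag is not annotated separately, but the P4HB coding feature begins shortly after the promoter. PDI catalyses the formation, breakage and rearrangement of disulfide bonds in nascent proteins. The associated publication concerns oxidative protein folding by an ER-localized peroxiredoxin, so this plasmid most likely provides a detectable, immunopurifiable PDI cysteine mutant for studying disulfide exchange in mammalian cells.
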