Addgene plasmid #31384: hPDI1-18-508_C400S-pFLAG-CMV1
Depositing lab: David Ron. Publication: Oxidative protein folding by an endoplasmic reticulum-localized peroxiredoxin. Zito E, Melo EP, Yang Y, Wahlander Å, Neubert TA, Ron D. Mol Cell. 2010 Dec 10. 40(5):787-97. 10.1016/j.molcel.2010.11.010 PubMed 21145486.
Backbone
  Vector backbone: pFLAG_CMV1
  Backbone manufacturer: Sigma
  Backbone size w/o insert (bp): 4732
  Total vector size (bp): 6188
  Modifications to backbone: none
  Vector type: Mammalian Expression
Growth in bacteria
  Bacterial resistance: Ampicillin, 100 μg/mL
  Growth temperature: 37°C
  Growth strain: Stbl2
  Copy number: High Copy
Gene/Insert
  Gene/Insert name: hPDI1 (alt names: prolyl 4-hydroxylase, beta polypeptide; PDIA1)
  Species: H. sapiens (human)
  Insert size (bp): 1514
  Mutation: C400S
  Entrez Gene: P4HB (a.k.a. CLCRP1, DSI, ERBA2L, GIT, P4Hbeta, PDI, PDIA1, PHDB, PO4DB, PO4HB, PROHB)
  Tag / fusion protein: FLAG M1 (N terminal on insert)
  Cloning method: Restriction Enzyme; 5′ cloning site HindIII (not destroyed); 3′ cloning site KpnI (not destroyed)
  Sequencing primers: 5′ CMVF; 3′ HGH-polyA reverse
Terms and licenses: Academic/Nonprofit Terms; Industry Terms: Not Available to Industry
How to cite: hPDI1-18-508_C400S-pFLAG-CMV1 was a gift from David Ron (Addgene plasmid # 31384 ; http://n2t.net/addgene:31384 ; RRID:Addgene_31384)
