>Addgene plasmid #31384 | hPDI1-18-508_C400S-pFLAG-CMV1 | addgene partial sequence | sequence record 57541 | CMV-F 5'-CGCAAATGGGCGGTAGGCGTG-3'
CTCGTTTAGTGAACCGTCAGAATTAATTCACCATGTCTGCACTTCTGATCCTAGCTCTTGTTGGAGCTGC
AGTTGCTGACTACAAAGACGATGACGACAAGCTTAGCGACGCCCCCGAGGAGGAGGACCACGTCCTGGTG
CTGAGGAAAAGCAACTTCGCGGAGGCGCTGGCGGCCCACAAGTACCTGCTGGTGGAGTTCTATGCCCCTT
GGTGTGGCCACTGCAAGGCTCTGGCCCCTGAGTATGCCAAAGCCGCTGGGAAGCTGAAGGCAGAAGGTTC
CGAGATCAGGTTGGCCAAGGTGGACGCCACGGAGGAGTCTGACCTGGCCCAGCAGTACGGCGTGCGCGGC
TATCCCACCATCAAGTTCTTCAGGAATGGAGACACGGCTTCCCCCAAGGAATATACAGCTGGCAGAGAGG
CTGATGACATCGTGAACTGGCTGAAGAAGCGCACGGGCCCGGCTGCCACCACCCTGCCTGACGGCGCAGC
TGCAGAGTCCTTGGTGGAGTCCAGCGAGGTGGCTGTCATCGGCTTCTTCAAGGACGTGGAGTCGGACTCT
GCCAAGCAGTTTTTGCAGGCAGCAGAGGCCATCGATGACATACCATTTGGGATCACTTCCAACAGTGACG
TGTTCTCCAAATACCAGCTCGACAAAGATGGGGTTGTCCTCTTTAAGAAGTTTGATGAAGGCCGGAACAA
CTTTGAAGGGGAGGTCACCAAGGAGAACCTGCTGGACTTTATCAAACACAACCAGCTGCCCCTTGTCATC
GAGTTCACCGAGCAGACAGCCCCGAAGATTTTTGGAGGTGAAATCAAGACTCACATCCTGCTGTTCTTGC
CCAAGAGTGTGTCTGACTATGACGGCAAACTGAGCAACTTCAAAACAGCAGCCG
