>Addgene plasmid #31384 | hPDI1-18-508_C400S-pFLAG-CMV1 | addgene partial sequence | sequence record 57542 | hGH-pA-R 5'-CCAGCTTGGTTCCCAATAGA-3'
TCTTCCACTTGCCCCTTGCTCCATACCACCCCCCTCCACCCCATAATATTATAGAAGGACACCTAGTCAG
ACAAAATGATGCAACTTAATTTTATTAGGACAAGGCTGGTGGGCACTGGAGTGGCAACTTCCAGGGCCAG
GAGAGGCACTGGGGAGGGGTCACAGGGATGCCACCCGGGATCCTCTAGAGTCGACTGGTACCAGCTGCAG
ATCTCGAGCTCGGATCCTTACAGTTCATCTTTCACAGCTTTCTGATCATCGTCTTCCTCCATGTCTGGCT
CCTCTGCTTCTTCCAGGTCCTCGAGATCGTCATCATCCCCTGCCCCATCCTGGCCACCGCTCTCCAGGAA
TTTCTTAAAACCATCCAGCGTGCGTTCCCCGTTGTAATCGATGACCGTCCTGTCGGCACTGGCAGGAAAG
AACTTGAGTGTGGGGAAGCTGTGCACTTTGACGGCCTCCACCTCGTTGGCAGTCGAGTCCATCTTGGCGA
TGACGATGTTCTCATGGTCCTTGTACGTCTCTCCCAGTTTATCCCAAATGGGAGCCAACTGTTTGGAGTG
ACCACACCATGGGGCATAGAACTCCACAAAGACGTTTTTTTTCTCATCAAAAGCCACGTCTTCAAAGTTC
TTCCCAACAAGCACCTTGACAGGCTGCTTGTCCCAGTCCTCCGGCAGCTCCTGGCTCATCAGGTGGGGCT
TGATTTTGCCCTCCAGGAAGCGGTGGCAGAACTCTGTGATCCTCTCTGCCGTCAGCTCCTCCGATTCGGG
CTTGTACTTGGTCATCTCCTCCTCCAGGGTGATGAGGCGCACGGCCGGGCACTCTTCCTTCTTCAGGCCA
AAGAACTCGAGGATGCGCTGGTTGTCGGTGTGGTCGCTGTCGATGA
